Addgene plasmid #45132: pET29b_Qcat4
Depositing lab: Christopher Petzold. Depositing organization: Lawrence Berkeley National Laboratory. Publication: A targeted proteomics toolkit for High-throughput absolute quantification of Escherichia coli proteins. Batth TS, Singh P, Ramakrishnan VR, Sousa MM, Chan LJ, Tran HM, Luning EG, Pan EH, Vuu KM, Keasling JD, Adams PD, Petzold CJ. Metab Eng. 2014 Sep 6. pii: S1096-7176(14)00114-1. doi: 10.1016/j.ymben.2014.08.004. PubMed 25205128.
Backbone
  Vector backbone: pET29b
  Backbone manufacturer: Genscript
  Backbone size w/o insert (bp): 5330
  Total vector size (bp): 7365
  Vector type: Bacterial Expression
Growth in bacteria
  Bacterial resistance: Kanamycin, 50 μg/mL
  Growth temperature: 37°C
  Growth strain: BL21 DE3
  Copy number: High Copy
Gene/Insert
  Gene/Insert name: E-coli-pathways-QconCAT4 (alt name: Qcat4)
  Species: Synthetic
  Insert size (bp): 1537
  Promoter: T7
  Tag / fusion protein: 6XHis (C terminal on insert)
  Cloning method: Restriction Enzyme; 5′ cloning site BamHI (destroyed during cloning); 3′ cloning site XhoI (not destroyed)
  Sequencing primers: 5′ GATCCCGCGAAATTAATACGACTCACTA; 3′ GGTGGTGGTGGTGCTCGA
Terms and licenses: Academic/Nonprofit Terms; Industry Terms: Not Available to Industry
Depositor comments: Synthesized by Genscript
How to cite: pET29b_Qcat4 was a gift from Christopher Petzold (Addgene plasmid # 45132 ; http://n2t.net/addgene:45132 ; RRID:Addgene_45132)
