[The description below was written by a language model from this plasmid's Addgene catalogue record and pLannotate feature annotations shown in this document.]
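Description:
pET29b_Qcat4 is a bacterial expression plasmid built on the pET29b backbone that encodes a synthetic QconCAT protein (E-coli-pathways-QconCAT4, or Qcat4). It is selected with kanamycin through an aph(3')-Ia KanR gene and replicates from a ColE1/pMB1-type origin. The pBR322-derived bom and rop elements are also present, as is an f1 origin for single-stranded DNA production. The record lists the plasmid as high copy and names the T7 polymerase-expressing strain BL21(DE3) as the growth strain.

The insert sits in a standard pET expression cassette: a T7 promoter followed by a lac operator, the T7 gene 10 ribosome binding site, and a downstream T7 terminator. A lacI gene on the plasmid supplies repressor, so transcription is held off until induction with IPTG. An S-Tag coding sequence from the vector lies upstream of the insert, and a C-terminal 6xHis tag allows affinity purification. The insert was synthesized commercially and cloned between BamHI (destroyed) and XhoI sites. Within it, the annotation detects short fragments matching E. coli amino acid biosynthesis enzymes such as dapB, metC, dapA and asd. This fits a QconCAT design, in which signature peptides from many target proteins are concatenated into one artificial polypeptide. The brief KA2 and SET1 matches are probably incidental similarity hits rather than intended features.

According to the associated publication title, the construct belongs to a targeted proteomics toolkit for absolute quantification of E. coli proteins, where the expressed concatamer would serve as a source of standard peptides. The catalogue gives a total size of 7365 bp, whereas the depositor's full sequence is 6861 nt; the record does not explain this difference.
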