Features (pLannotate 1.2.2; 24 found; start..end, strand, type, name):
     12..467     +  rep_origin     f1 ori (sequence partly withheld): f1 bacteriophage origin of replication; arrow indicates direction of (+) strand synthesis
    494..551     +  promoter       AmpR promoter (fragment): bla
    560..1375    -  CDS            KanR: aminoglycoside phosphotransferase; aph(3')-Ia; confers resistance to kanamycin in bacteria or G418 (Geneticin®) in eukaryotes
   1497..2085    +  rep_origin     ori: high-copy-number ColE1/pMB1/pBR322/pUC origin of replication
   2271..2413    -  misc_feature   bom: basis of mobility region from pBR322
   2515..2706    -  CDS            rop: Rop protein, which maintains plasmids at low copy number; rop
   2723..3103    +  CDS            YPB1_ECOLX: Protein predicted: Swiss-Prot protein existence level 4. From Escherichia coli.
   3175..3466    -  CDS            TcR (fragment): tetracycline efflux protein; tet; confers resistance to tetracycline
   3481..3502    -  protein_bind   CAP binding site: CAP binding activates transcription in the presence of cAMP. E. coli catabolite activator protein
   3515..4597    -  CDS            lacI: lac repressor; lacI; The lac repressor binds to the lac operator to inhibit transcription in E. coli. This inhibition can be relieved by adding lactose or isopropyl-β-D-thiogalactopyranoside (IPTG).
   4598..4675    -  promoter       lacI promoter: lacI
   4683..4962    -  CDS            TcR (fragment): tetracycline efflux protein; tet; confers resistance to tetracycline
   4988..5006    +  promoter       T7 promoter: promoter for bacteriophage T7 RNA polymerase
   5007..5031    +  protein_bind   lac operator: The lac repressor binds to the lac operator to inhibit transcription in E. coli. This inhibition can be relieved by adding lactose or isopropyl-β-D-thiogalactopyranoside (IPTG). lac repressor encoded by lacI
   5046..5068    +  RBS            RBS: efficient ribosome binding site from bacteriophage T7 gene 10 (Olins and Rangwala, 1989)
   5079..5123    +  CDS            S-Tag: affinity and epitope tag derived from pancreatic ribonuclease A
   5505..5600    +  CDS            dapB (fragment): DAPB_CITK8 - Protein inferred from homology: Swiss-Prot protein existence level 3. Catalyzes the conversion of 4-hydroxy-tetrahydrodipicolinate (HTPA) to tetrahydrodipicolinate. From Citrobacter koseri (strain ATCC BAA-895 / CDC 4225-83 / SGSC4696).
   5631..5687    +  CDS            metC (fragment): METC_ECOLI - Experimental evidence at protein level: Swiss-Prot protein existence level 1. Primarily catalyzes the cleavage of cystathionine to homocysteine, pyruvate and ammonia during methionine biosynthesis (PubMed:7049234). Also exhibits cysteine desulfhydrase activity, producing sulfide from cysteine (PubMed:12883870). In addition, under certain growth conditions, exhibits significant alanine racemase coactivity (PubMed:21193606). From Escherichia coli (strain K12).
   5931..6002    +  CDS            dapA (fragment): DAPA_ECOLI - Experimental evidence at protein level: Swiss-Prot protein existence level 1. Catalyzes the condensation of (S)-aspartate-beta-semialdehyde [(S)-ASA] and pyruvate to 4-hydroxy-tetrahydrodipicolinate (HTPA). From Escherichia coli (strain K12).
   6090..6167    +  CDS            asd (fragment): DHAS_ECOLI - Also known as hom. Experimental evidence at protein level: Swiss-Prot protein existence level 1. Catalyzes the NADPH-dependent formation of L-aspartate- semialdehyde (L-ASA) by the reductive dephosphorylation of L-aspartyl- 4-phosphate. From Escherichia coli (strain K12).
   6554..6572    +  CDS            KA2 (fragment): first 150 residues of the mouse kainate receptor subunit 2 mediates targeting to the neuronal soma (Shemesh et al., 2017)
   6705..6722    +  CDS            9xHis (fragment): 9xHis affinity tag
   6732..6781    +  CDS            SET1 (fragment): solubility-enhancement tag derived from T7 phage gene 10B
   6789..6836    +  terminator     T7 terminator: transcription terminator for bacteriophage T7 RNA polymerase
>Addgene plasmid #45132 | pET29b_Qcat4 | depositor full sequence | sequence record 62788 | pET29b_Qcat4 sequence 6861 bps
TGGCGAATGGG
[124 nt withheld, positions 12-135]
C
[91 nt withheld, positions 137-227]
A
[49 nt withheld, positions 229-277]
CCTTTGACGTTGGAGTCCACGTTCTTT
[37 nt withheld, positions 305-341]
ACCCTATCTCGGTCTATTCTTTTGATTTATAAGGGATTTTGCCGATTTCGGCCTATTGGTTAAAAAATGA
GCTGATTTAACAAAAATTTAACGCGAATTTTAACAAAATATTAACGTTTACAATTTCAGGTGGCACTTTT
CGGGGAAATGTGCGCGGAACCCCTATTTGTTTATTTTTCTAAATACATTCAAATATGTATCCGCTCATGA
ATTAATTCTTAGAAAAACTCATCGAGCATCAAATGAAACTGCAATTTATTCATATCAGGATTATCAATAC
CATATTTTTGAAAAAGCCGTTTCTGTAATGAAGGAGAAAACTCACCGAGGCAGTTCCATAGGATGGCAAG
ATCCTGGTATCGGTCTGCGATTCCGACTCGTCCAACATCAATACAACCTATTAATTTCCCCTCGTCAAAA
ATAAGGTTATCAAGTGAGAAATCACCATGAGTGACGACTGAATCCGGTGAGAATGGCAAAAGTTTATGCA
TTTCTTTCCAGACTTGTTCAACAGGCCAGCCATTACGCTCGTCATCAAAATCACTCGCATCAACCAAACC
GTTATTCATTCGTGATTGCGCCTGAGCGAGACGAAATACGCGATCGCTGTTAAAAGGACAATTACAAACA
GGAATCGAATGCAACCGGCGCAGGAACACTGCCAGCGCATCAACAATATTTTCACCTGAATCAGGATATT
CTTCTAATACCTGGAATGCTGTTTTCCCGGGGATCGCAGTGGTGAGTAACCATGCATCATCAGGAGTACG
GATAAAATGCTTGATGGTCGGAAGAGGCATAAATTCCGTCAGCCAGTTTAGTCTGACCATCTCATCTGTA
ACATCATTGGCAACGCTACCTTTGCCATGTTTCAGAAACAACTCTGGCGCATCGGGCTTCCCATACAATC
GATAGATTGTCGCACCTGATTGCCCGACATTATCGCGAGCCCATTTATACCCATATAAATCAGCATCCAT
GTTGGAATTTAATCGCGGCCTAGAGCAAGACGTTTCCCGTTGAATATGGCTCATAACACCCCTTGTATTA
CTGTTTATGTAAGCAGACAGTTTTATTGTTCATGACCAAAATCCCTTAACGTGAGTTTTCGTTCCACTGA
GCGTCAGACCCCGTAGAAAAGATCAAAGGATCTTCTTGAGATCCTTTTTTTCTGCGCGTAATCTGCTGCT
TGCAAACAAAAAAACCACCGCTACCAGCGGTGGTTTGTTTGCCGGATCAAGAGCTACCAACTCTTTTTCC
GAAGGTAACTGGCTTCAGCAGAGCGCAGATACCAAATACTGTCCTTCTAGTGTAGCCGTAGTTAGGCCAC
CACTTCAAGAACTCTGTAGCACCGCCTACATACCTCGCTCTGCTAATCCTGTTACCAGTGGCTGCTGCCA
GTGGCGATAAGTCGTGTCTTACCGGGTTGGACTCAAGACGATAGTTACCGGATAAGGCGCAGCGGTCGGG
CTGAACGGGGGGTTCGTGCACACAGCCCAGCTTGGAGCGAACGACCTACACCGAACTGAGATACCTACAG
CGTGAGCTATGAGAAAGCGCCACGCTTCCCGAAGGGAGAAAGGCGGACAGGTATCCGGTAAGCGGCAGGG
TCGGAACAGGAGAGCGCACGAGGGAGCTTCCAGGGGGAAACGCCTGGTATCTTTATAGTCCTGTCGGGTT
TCGCCACCTCTGACTTGAGCGTCGATTTTTGTGATGCTCGTCAGGGGGGCGGAGCCTATGGAAAAACGCC
AGCAACGCGGCCTTTTTACGGTTCCTGGCCTTTTGCTGGCCTTTTGCTCACATGTTCTTTCCTGCGTTAT
CCCCTGATTCTGTGGATAACCGTATTACCGCCTTTGAGTGAGCTGATACCGCTCGCCGCAGCCGAACGAC
CGAGCGCAGCGAGTCAGTGAGCGAGGAAGCGGAAGAGCGCCTGATGCGGTATTTTCTCCTTACGCATCTG
TGCGGTATTTCACACCGCATATATGGTGCACTCTCAGTACAATCTGCTCTGATGCCGCATAGTTAAGCCA
GTATACACTCCGCTATCGCTACGTGACTGGGTCATGGCTGCGCCCCGACACCCGCCAACACCCGCTGACG
CGCCCTGACGGGCTTGTCTGCTCCCGGCATCCGCTTACAGACAAGCTGTGACCGTCTCCGGGAGCTGCAT
GTGTCAGAGGTTTTCACCGTCATCACCGAAACGCGCGAGGCAGCTGCGGTAAAGCTCATCAGCGTGGTCG
TGAAGCGATTCACAGATGTCTGCCTGTTCATCCGCGTCCAGCTCGTTGAGTTTCTCCAGAAGCGTTAATG
TCTGGCTTCTGATAAAGCGGGCCATGTTAAGGGCGGTTTTTTCCTGTTTGGTCACTGATGCCTCCGTGTA
AGGGGGATTTCTGTTCATGGGGGTAATGATACCGATGAAACGAGAGAGGATGCTCACGATACGGGTTACT
GATGATGAACATGCCCGGTTACTGGAACGTTGTGAGGGTAAACAACTGGCGGTATGGATGCGGCGGGACC
AGAGAAAAATCACTCAGGGTCAATGCCAGCGCTTCGTTAATACAGATGTAGGTGTTCCACAGGGTAGCCA
GCAGCATCCTGCGATGCAGATCCGGAACATAATGGTGCAGGGCGCTGACTTCCGCGTTTCCAGACTTTAC
GAAACACGGAAACCGAAGACCATTCATGTTGTTGCTCAGGTCGCAGACGTTTTGCAGCAGCAGTCGCTTC
ACGTTCGCTCGCGTATCGGTGATTCATTCTGCTAACCAGTAAGGCAACCCCGCCAGCCTAGCCGGGTCCT
CAACGACAGGAGCACGATCATGCGCACCCGTGGGGCCGCCATGCCGGCGATAATGGCCTGCTTCTCGCCG
AAACGTTTGGTGGCGGGACCAGTGACGAAGGCTTGAGCGAGGGCGTGCAAGATTCCGAATACCGCAAGCG
ACAGGCCGATCATCGTCGCGCTCCAGCGAAAGCGGTCCTCGCCGAAAATGACCCAGAGCGCTGCCGGCAC
CTGTCCTACGAGTTGCATGATAAAGAAGACAGTCATAAGTGCGGCGACGATAGTCATGCCCCGCGCCCAC
CGGAAGGAGCTGACTGGGTTGAAGGCTCTCAAGGGCATCGGTCGAGATCCCGGTGCCTAATGAGTGAGCT
AACTTACATTAATTGCGTTGCGCTCACTGCCCGCTTTCCAGTCGGGAAACCTGTCGTGCCAGCTGCATTA
ATGAATCGGCCAACGCGCGGGGAGAGGCGGTTTGCGTATTGGGCGCCAGGGTGGTTTTTCTTTTCACCAG
TGAGACGGGCAACAGCTGATTGCCCTTCACCGCCTGGCCCTGAGAGAGTTGCAGCAAGCGGTCCACGCTG
GTTTGCCCCAGCAGGCGAAAATCCTGTTTGATGGTGGTTAACGGCGGGATATAACATGAGCTGTCTTCGG
TATCGTCGTATCCCACTACCGAGATGTCCGCACCAACGCGCAGCCCGGACTCGGTAATGGCGCGCATTGC
GCCCAGCGCCATCTGATCGTTGGCAACCAGCATCGCAGTGGGAACGATGCCCTCATTCAGCATTTGCATG
GTTTGTTGAAAACCGGACATGGCACTCCAGTCGCCTTCCCGTTCCGCTATCGGCTGAATTTGATTGCGAG
TGAGATATTTATGCCAGCCAGCCAGACGCAGACGCGCCGAGACAGAACTTAATGGGCCCGCTAACAGCGC
GATTTGCTGGTGACCCAATGCGACCAGATGCTCCACGCCCAGTCGCGTACCGTCTTCATGGGAGAAAATA
ATACTGTTGATGGGTGTCTGGTCAGAGACATCAAGAAATAACGCCGGAACATTAGTGCAGGCAGCTTCCA
CAGCAATGGCATCCTGGTCATCCAGCGGATAGTTAATGATCAGCCCACTGACGCGTTGCGCGAGAAGATT
GTGCACCGCCGCTTTACAGGCTTCGACGCCGCTTCGTTCTACCATCGACACCACCACGCTGGCACCCAGT
TGATCGGCGCGAGATTTAATCGCCGCGACAATTTGCGACGGCGCGTGCAGGGCCAGACTGGAGGTGGCAA
CGCCAATCAGCAACGACTGTTTGCCCGCCAGTTGTTGTGCCACGCGGTTGGGAATGTAATTCAGCTCCGC
CATCGCCGCTTCCACTTTTTCCCGCGTTTTCGCAGAAACGTGGCTGGCCTGGTTCACCACGCGGGAAACG
GTCTGATAAGAGACACCGGCATACTCTGCGACATCGTATAACGTTACTGGTTTCACATTCACCACCCTGA
ATTGACTCTCTTCCGGGCGCTATCATGCCATACCGCGAAAGGTTTTGCGCCATTCGATGGTGTCCGGGAT
CTCGACGCTCTCCCTTATGCGACTCCTGCATTAGGAAGCAGCCCAGTAGTAGGTTGAGGCCGTTGAGCAC
CGCCGCCGCAAGGAATGGTGCATGCAAGGAGATGGCGCCCAACAGTCCCCCGGCCACGGGGCCTGCCACC
ATACCCACGCCGAAACAAGCGCTCATGAGCCCGAAGTGGCGAGCCCGATCTTCCCCATCGGTGATGTCGG
CGATATAGGCGCCAGCAACCGCACCTGTGGCGCCGGTGATGCCGGCCACGATGCGTCCGGCGTAGAGGAT
CGAGATCGATCTCGATCCCGCGAAATTAATACGACTCACTATAGGGGAATTGTGAGCGGATAACAATTCC
CCTCTAGAAATAATTTTGTTTAACTTTAAGAAGGAGATATACATATGAAAGAAACCGCTGCTGCTAAATT
CGAACGCCAGCACATGGACAGCCCAGATCTGGGTACCCTGGTGCCACGCGGTTCCATGGCGATATCGGAT
CGGGAAGGCGTGAATGACAATGAAGAAGGCTTTTTCTCTGCTCGTGACGTTATCGCCGAACCGTATCGTG
TGGCTGACTGGCTGGGTAAAGGCGAACTGGTGGTTCTGGGTCGTTTCTTTGCGGCCCTGGCCCGCAACAA
TGCAGGCGAAACCGTGCTGCTGGGTCGTATTCTGGATGAAGCGGGCCTGCCGGGTGAACTGCGTCAGTTT
GACGTCGTGCGCTTCCTGGTGGCCCAGAGTGGCGTTCTGATTACCCAAGTCCGTCTGGATTTTGTGACGC
GCGTTGTCATCCTGTATCCGCGCCTGGTCCTGGTGGAATCACCGTCGAATCCGCTGCTGCGTGCAGCTGC
GGGCATTAGCGAAACCCTGCTGCGCGAAGGTAGCTCTCTGCTGGGCTCTGACGCAGGTGAACTGGCAGGT
GCCGGTAAAGTGCCGGGTACCATCGGTTTTGCTACGGTCCGTCTGGGCGTGACCACGAGCTGGTTCGATC
CGCTGATTGGTGCGGACATCGTTAAGGTCGCTGAATGGCTGGCAGAACATCCGCAGGTGGCACGTCTGCT
GAGCAACTCTCCGCTGCAGGTTGATATTCAACTGCTGCGTGGCTTTGATGACAGCTTCCTGGCGCCGCAC
TCTCGCCTGAACGAAGGTCTGGTGATTACCCAGGGCTTTATCGGTTCAGAAAATAAAGGCTTTCTGGCCG
AAGTCTTCGGTATCCTGGCTCGTGTGTCGACCGCAAACGGTCGCCTGGATATTGCATGGAAACTGTTCGT
TGAACCGAATCCGATCCCGGTGAAGGAACTGGGTCTGGTTGCGACCGATACGCTGCGTATTAACGACAAT
CAGGTTATCGAAGGCGCCGAATCACGTGTCGGTATTAATGAACTGCTGCGCGAATCGGGCTGGCAAGGTT
ATTGGATCGATGCCGCAAGTTCCCTGCGTGAACTGACCCCGGCTGCAGTGACCGGCACGCTGACCACGCC
GGTTGGTCGTCTGCAGGCCATTGGTTTTACGGTTGAACGCGCCCAAGTCCTGGCACTGCTGGAAAAATAC
GTTGCAGGTGTCCTGGGTCCGACCAACCGTGGTGTGGTTGGTCTGTTTCCGGCTAATCGCAGTCTGTTCA
CGGTGTCCGTTGGCGGTCAGCCGAAGATCGATCAGCAATATGACGTGTTTTCAGATATTCGTGACAACCT
GACCTACATCGCCGATAAAGGCGTTGCAGGTCTGATTAATGCTATCCGCTCTTGGTTTGCTTTCGCGCTG
CAGAAGGCGAACGTGTACGAAGTTCGTACCCTGGCAGGTCCGCGTTCACCGTTTGTGACGTCGGGCATTC
GTGGTGCACTGGATGACGAACAACTGAAAAGTGTTGCTGAACTGGTCATCGGCGAACTGCTGCTGCTGCT
GCGTTCCGGTTGGCTGCTGTATGGCCGCGGTGAACTGGATTTCACCGCAAGTCTGCGTGACCTGCTGAAC
GTTCCGTCCAACTACAAAAATATTGGCCCGGCGGGTCTGACGATTGTCATCGTGCGCCTCGAGCACCACC
ACCACCACCACTGAGATCCGGCTGCTAACAAAGCCCGAAAGGAAGCTGAGTTGGCTGCTGCCACCGCTGA
GCAATAACTAGCATAACCCCTTGGGGCCTCTAAACGGGTCTTGAGGGGTTTTTTGCTGAAAGGAGGAACT
ATATCCGGAT
