>Addgene plasmid #45132 | pET29b_Qcat4 | addgene partial sequence | sequence record 76081 | pBRrevBam 5'-GGTGATGTCGGCGATATAGG-3'
ATGCGTCCGGCGTAGAGGATCGAGATCGATCTCGATCCCGCGAAATTAATACGACTCACTATAGGGGAAT
TGTGAGCGGATAACAATTCCCCTCTAGAAATAATTTTGTTTAACTTTAAGAAGGAGATATACATATGAAA
GAAACCGCTGCTGCTAAATTCGAACGCCAGCACATGGACAGCCCAGATCTGGGTACCCTGGTGCCACGCG
GTTCCATGGCGATATCGGATCGGGAAGGCGTGAATGACAATGAAGAAGGCTTTTTCTCTGCTCGTGACGT
TATCGCCGAACCGTATCGTGTGGCTGACTGGCTGGGTAAAGGCGAACTGGTGGTTCTGGGTCGTTTCTTT
GCGGCCCTGGCCCGCAACAATGCAGGCGAAACCGTGCTGCTGGGTCGTATTCTGGATGAAGCGGGCCTGC
CGGGTGAACTGCGTCAGTTTGACGTCGTGCGCTTCCTGGTGGCCCAGAGTGGCGTTCTGATTACCCAAGT
CCGTCTGGATTTTGTGACGCGCGTTGTCATCCTGTATCCGCGCCTGGTCCTGGTGGAATCACCGTCGAAT
CCGCTGCTGCGTGCAGCTGCGGGCATTAGCGAAACCCTGCTGCGCGAAGGTAGCTCTCTGCTGGGCTCTG
ACGCAGGTGAACTGGCAGGTGCCGGTAAAGTGCCGGGTACCATCGGTTTTGCTACGGTCCGTCTGGGCGT
GACCACGAGCTGGTTCGATCCGCTGATTGGTGCGGACATCGTTAAGGTCGCTGAATGGCTGGCAGAACAT
CCGCAGGTGGCACGTCTGCTGAGCAACTCTCCGCTGCAGGTTGATATTCAACTGCTGCGTGGCTTTGATG
ACAGCTT
