>Addgene plasmid #45132 | pET29b_Qcat4 | addgene partial sequence | sequence record 76113 | T7term 5'-GCTAGTTATTGCTCAGCGG-3'
GGCTTTGTTAGCAGCCGGATCTCAGTGGTGGTGGTGGTGGTGCTCGAGGCGCACGATGACAATCGTCAGA
CCCGCCGGGCCAATATTTTTGTAGTTGGACGGAACGTTCAGCAGGTCACGCAGACTTGCGGTGAAATCCA
GTTCACCGCGGCCATACAGCAGCCAACCGGAACGCAGCAGCAGCAGCAGTTCGCCGATGACCAGTTCAGC
AACACTTTTCAGTTGTTCGTCATCCAGTGCACCACGAATGCCCGACGTCACAAACGGTGAACGCGGACCT
GCCAGGGTACGAACTTCGTACACGTTCGCCTTCTGCAGCGCGAAAGCAAACCAAGAGCGGATAGCATTAA
TCAGACCTGCAACGCCTTTATCGGCGATGTAGGTCAGGTTGTCACGAATATCTGAAAACACGTCATATTG
CTGATCGATCTTCGGCTGACCGCCAACGGACACCGTGAACAGACTGCGATTAGCCGGAAACAGACCAACC
ACACCACGGTTGGTCGGACCCAGGACACCTGCAACGTATTTTTCCAGCAGTGCCAGGACTTGGGCGCGTT
CAACCGTAAAACCAATGGCCTGCAGACGACCAACCGGCGTGGTCAGCGTGCCGGTCACTGCAGCCGGGGT
CAGTTCACGCAGGGAACTTGCGGCATCGATCCAATAACCTTGCCAGCCCGATTCGCGCAGCAGTTCATTA
ATACCGACACGTGATTCGGCGCCTTCGATAACCTGATTGTCGTTAATACGCAGCGTATCGGTCGCAACCA
GACCCAGTTCCTTCACCGGGATCGGATTCGGTTCAACGAACAGTTTCCATGCAATATCCAGGCGACCGTT
TGCGGTCGACACACGAGCCAGGATACCGAAGACTTCGGCCAGAAAGCCTTTATTTTCTGAACCGATAAAG
CCCTGGGTAATCACCAGACCTTCGTTCAGGCGAGAGTGCGGCGCCAGGAAGCTGTCATCAAAGCC
